Addgene plasmid #228875: pENTR-HA-TEADiv2
Purpose: Gateway entry vector for optimized 2xHA-TEAD inhibitor (TEADiv2)
Depositing lab: Ramiro Iglesias-Bartolome. Depositing organization: National Cancer Institute (NCI). Publication: An improved TEAD dominant-negative protein inhibitor to study Hippo YAP1/TAZ-dependent transcription. Branch B, Yuan Y, Cascone M, Raimondi F, Iglesias-Bartolome R. bioRxiv [Preprint]. 2024 Oct 3:2024.10.03.615022. doi: 10.1101/2024.10.03.615022. PubMed 39502361.
Backbone
  Vector backbone: pENTR
  Vector type: Gateway entry vector
Growth in bacteria
  Bacterial resistance: Kanamycin, 50 μg/mL
  Growth temperature: 37°C
  Growth strain: DH5alpha
  Copy number: Unknown
Gene/Insert
  Gene/Insert name: TEADiv2 (alt name: TEAD dominant-negative inhibitor 2xHA tagged)
  Species: H. sapiens (human)
  Insert size (bp): 393
  Tag / fusion protein: 2xHA (N terminal on insert)
  Cloning method: Restriction Enzyme; 5′ cloning site HindIII (not destroyed); 3′ cloning site NotI (not destroyed)
  Sequencing primers: 5′ ENTRforw
Terms and licenses: Academic/Nonprofit Terms; Industry Terms: Not Available to Industry
Depositor comments: ENTR vector for Gateway cloning of TEADiv2, HA-tagged inhibitor of the interaction of YAP1 and TAZ with TEAD transcription factors with nuclear localization signal. Optimized by a D93E mutation in the YAP1 TBD with respect to original TEADi (Addgene #140144). As with other dominant negative proteins, good levels of expression are necessary for TEADi to block TEADs.
How to cite: pENTR-HA-TEADiv2 was a gift from Ramiro Iglesias-Bartolome (Addgene plasmid # 228875 ; http://n2t.net/addgene:228875 ; RRID:Addgene_228875)
