[The description below was written by a language model from this plasmid's Addgene catalogue record and pLannotate feature annotations shown in this document.]
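Description:
pENTR-HA-TEADiv2 is a small (about 2.7 kb) Gateway entry clone built on the pENTR backbone and intended for propagation in E. coli, not for direct expression. It replicates from a high-copy ColE1/pUC-type origin and is selected with kanamycin through an aminoglycoside phosphotransferase (KanR) gene. The rrnB T1 and T2 transcription terminators sit upstream of the cloning region, where they insulate the insert from read-through transcription originating in the backbone. No promoter driving the insert is annotated, as expected for an entry vector. Expression depends on the destination vector into which the cassette is transferred.

The payload lies between the attL1 and attL2 recombination sites and was cloned as a HindIII–NotI fragment. It is a 393 bp synthetic open reading frame encoding TEADiv2, a dominant-negative protein inhibitor that blocks the interaction of YAP1 and TAZ with TEAD transcription factors. It carries an N-terminal 2xHA epitope tag, which the automated annotation detects as a partial 3xHA match. According to the depositor it also includes a nuclear localization signal. The feature table identifies short fragments matching VGLL4 and YAP1 downstream of the tag, consistent with TEAD-binding segments. These hits are assigned to mouse and rat orthologues, whereas the catalogue lists the insert as human. This version differs from the original TEADi by a D93E substitution in the YAP1 TEAD-binding domain, introduced to optimize the inhibitor.

An LR recombination reaction moves the HA-TEADiv2 cassette into any compatible destination vector, allowing studies of Hippo pathway YAP1/TAZ-dependent transcription. The depositor notes that, as with other dominant negatives, robust expression is needed for effective TEAD blockade.
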