Features (pLannotate 1.2.2; 9 found; start..end, strand, type, name):
    651..694     -  terminator     rrnB T1 terminator: Escherichia coli rrnB; transcription terminator T1 from the E. coli rrnB gene
    826..853     +  terminator     rrnB T2 terminator: transcription terminator T2 from the E. coli rrnB gene
    903..1002    +  protein_bind   attL1: mutant version of attL; recombination site for the Gateway® LR reaction LR Clonase™
   1059..1122    +  CDS            3xHA (fragment): three tandem HA epitope tags
   1122..1172    +  CDS            Vgll4 (fragment): VGLL4_MOUSE - Experimental evidence at protein level: Swiss-Prot protein existence level 1. May act as a specific coactivator for the mammalian TEFs. From Mus musculus (Mouse).
   1194..1274    +  CDS            Yap1 (fragment): YAP1_RAT - Also known as Yap, Yap65. Experimental evidence at protein level: Swiss-Prot protein existence level 1. [Isoform 2]: Attenuates p73-mediated cell death signaling in transcriptional repression-induced atypical death (TRIAD) of neurons. From Rattus norvegicus (Rat).
   1475..1574    -  protein_bind   attL2: mutant version of attL; recombination site for the Gateway® LR reaction LR Clonase™
   1697..2506    +  CDS            KanR: aminoglycoside phosphotransferase; aph(3')-Ia; confers resistance to kanamycin in bacteria or G418 (Geneticin®) in eukaryotes
   2596..483     +  rep_origin     ori (across the origin): high-copy-number ColE1/pMB1/pBR322/pUC origin of replication
>Addgene plasmid #228875 | pENTR-HA-TEADiv2 | addgene full sequence | sequence record 457063 | Addgene NGS Result
AAGGTAACTGGCTTCAGCAGAGCGCAGATACCAAATACTGTTCTTCTAGTGTAGCCGTAGTTAGGCCACC
ACTTCAAGAACTCTGTAGCACCGCCTACATACCTCGCTCTGCTAATCCTGTTACCAGTGGCTGCTGCCAG
TGGCGATAAGTCGTGTCTTACCGGGTTGGACTCAAGACGATAGTTACCGGATAAGGCGCAGCGGTCGGGC
TGAACGGGGGGTTCGTGCACACAGCCCAGCTTGGAGCGAACGACCTACACCGAACTGAGATACCTACAGC
GTGAGCTATGAGAAAGCGCCACGCTTCCCGAAGGGAGAAAGGCGGACAGGTATCCGGTAAGCGGCAGGGT
CGGAACAGGAGAGCGCACGAGGGAGCTTCCAGGGGGAAACGCCTGGTATCTTTATAGTCCTGTCGGGTTT
CGCCACCTCTGACTTGAGCGTCGATTTTTGTGATGCTCGTCAGGGGGGCGGAGCCTATGGAAAAACGCCA
GCAACGCGGCCTTTTTACGGTTCCTGGCCTTTTGCTGGCCTTTTGCTCACATGTTCTTTCCTGCGTTATC
CCCTGATTCTGTGGATAACCGTATTACCGCTAGCATGGATCTCGGGGACGTCTAACTACTAAGCGAGAGT
AGGGAACTGCCAGGCATCAAATAAAACGAAAGGCTCAGTCGGAAGACTGGGCCTTTCGTTTTATCTGTTG
TTTGTCGGTGAACGCTCTCCTGAGTAGGACAAATCCGCCGGGAGCGGATTTGAACGTTGTGAAGCAACGG
CCCGGAGGGTGGCGGGCAGGACGCCCGCCATAAACTGCCAGGCATCAAACTAAGCAGAAGGCCATCCTGA
CGGATGGCCTTTTTGCGTTTCTACAAACTCTTCCTGTTAGTTAGTTACTTAAGCTCGGGCCCCAAATAAT
GATTTTATTTTGACTGATAGTGACCTGTTCGTTGCAACAAATTGATAAGCAATGCTTTTTTATAATGCCA
ACTTTGTACAAAAAAGCAGGCTCTTTAAAGGAACCAATTCAGTCGACGGCCATTGTGGCCATCAAGCTTG
CCATGGCCTACCCATACGATGTTCCTGACTATGCGGGCTATCCCTATGACGTCCCGGACTATGCAGGATC
CTCAGTAGACGACCACTTTGCGAAAGCACTGGGTGATACATGGCTGCAAATAGGTGACCCCCCTGTCGCG
ACCAATCCCAAAACGGCCAATGTTCCGCAAACAGTGCCCATGCGGTTGCGGAAGTTGCCGGAGTCTTTTT
TCAAAGAGCCCGAGGGAGACCCTCCAGTGGCGACGAACCCCAAACCCTCTTCATGGCGAAAAAAGATTCT
GCCCGAGAGCTTTTTTAAAGAACCGGGGGACCCGCCAGTTGCGACAAAGCGAACAGCGGATGGCAGTGAG
TTCGAGTCCCCGAAGAAAAAGCGCAAGGTTGAGTAAGCGGCCGCACTCGAGATATCGGCCTCCAGGGCCT
CTAGACCCAGCTTTCTTGTACAAAGTTGGCATTATAAGAAAGCATTGCTTATCAATTTGTTGCAACGAAC
AGGTCACTATCAGTCAAAATAAAATCATTATTTGCCATCCAGCTGCAGCTCTGGCCCGTGTCTCAAAATC
TCTGATGTTACATTGCACAAGATAAAAATATATCATCATGAACAATAAAACTGTCTGCTTACATAAACAG
TAATACAAGGGGTGTTATGAGCCATATTCAACGGGAAACGTCGAGGCCGCGATTAAATTCCAACATGGAT
GCTGATTTATATGGGTATAAATGGGCTCGCGATAATGTCGGGCAATCAGGTGCGACAATCTATCGCTTGT
ATGGGAAGCCCGATGCGCCAGAGTTGTTTCTGAAACATGGCAAAGGTAGCGTTGCCAATGATGTTACAGA
TGAGATGGTCAGACTAAACTGGCTGACGGAATTTATGCCTCTTCCGACCATCAAGCATTTTATCCGTACT
CCTGATGATGCATGGTTACTCACCACTGCGATCCCCGGAAAAACAGCATTCCAGGTATTAGAAGAATATC
CTGATTCAGGTGAAAATATTGTTGATGCGCTGGCAGTGTTCCTGCGCCGGTTGCATTCGATTCCTGTTTG
TAATTGTCCTTTTAACAGCGATCGCGTATTTCGTCTCGCTCAGGCGCAATCACGAATGAATAACGGTTTG
GTTGATGCGAGTGATTTTGATGACGAGCGTAATGGCTGGCCTGTTGAACAAGTCTGGAAAGAAATGCATA
AACTTTTGCCATTCTCACCGGATTCAGTCGTCACTCATGGTGATTTCTCACTTGATAACCTTATTTTTGA
CGAGGGGAAATTAATAGGTTGTATTGATGTTGGACGAGTCGGAATCGCAGACCGATACCAGGATCTTGCC
ATCCTATGGAACTGCCTCGGTGAGTTTTCTCCTTCATTACAGAAACGGCTTTTTCAAAAATATGGTATTG
ATAATCCTGATATGAATAAATTGCAGTTTCATTTGATGCTCGATGAGTTTTTCTAATCAGAATTGGTTAA
TTGGTTGTAACATTATTCAGATTGGGCCCCGTTCCACTGAGCGTCAGACCCCGTAGAAAAGATCAAAGGA
TCTTCTTGAGATCCTTTTTTTCTGCGCGTAATCTGCTGCTTGCAAACAAAAAAACCACCGCTACCAGCGG
TGGTTTGTTTGCCGGATCAAGAGCTACCAACTCTTTTTCCG
