>Addgene plasmid #228875 | pENTR-HA-TEADiv2 | depositor partial sequence | sequence record 449955 | HAx2-TEADiv2
ATGGCCTACCCATACGATGTTCCTGACTATGCGGGCTATCCCTATGACGTCCCGGACTATGCAGGATCCT
CAGTAGACGACCACTTTGCGAAAGCACTGGGTGATACATGGCTGCAAATAGGTGACCCCCCTGTCGCGAC
CAATCCCAAAACGGCCAATGTTCCGCAAACAGTGCCCATGCGGTTGCGGAAGTTGCCGGAGTCTTTTTTC
AAAGAGCCCGAGGGAGACCCTCCAGTGGCGACGAACCCCAAACCCTCTTCATGGCGAAAAAAGATTCTGC
CCGAGAGCTTTTTTAAAGAACCGGGGGACCCGCCAGTTGCGACAAAGCGAACAGCGGATGGCAGTGAGTT
CGAGTCCCCGAAGAAAAAGCGCAAGGTTGAGTAA
